>Addgene plasmid #178061 | pcDNA3-WT-WLS-HA-IRES-GFP | addgene full sequence | sequence record 351729 | Addgene NGS Result
GACGGATCGGGAGATCTCCCGATCCCCTATGGTGCACTCTCAGTACAATCTGCTCTGATGCCGCATAGTT
AAGCCAGTATCTGCTCCCTGCTTGTGTGTTGGAGGTCGCTGAGTAGTGCGCGAGCAAAATTTAAGCTACA
ACAAGGCAAGGCTTGACCGACAATTGCATGAAGAATCTGCTTAGGGTTAGGCGTTTTGCGCTGCTTCGCG
ATGTACGGGCCAGATATACGCGTTGACATTGATTATTGACTAGTTATTAATAGTAATCAATTACGGGGTC
ATTAGTTCATAGCCCATATATGGAGTTCCGCGTTACATAACTTACGGTAAATGGCCCGCCTGGCTGACCG
CCCAACGACCCCCGCCCATTGACGTCAATAATGACGTATGTTCCCATAGTAACGCCAATAGGGACTTTCC
ATTGACGTCAATGGGTGGAGTATTTACGGTAAACTGCCCACTTGGCAGTACATCAAGTGTATCATATGCC
AAGTACGCCCCCTATTGACGTCAATGACGGTAAATGGCCCGCCTGGCATTATGCCCAGTACATGACCTTA
TGGGACTTTCCTACTTGGCAGTACATCTACGTATTAGTCATCGCTATTACCATGGTGATGCGGTTTTGGC
AGTACATCAATGGGCGTGGATAGCGGTTTGACTCACGGGGATTTCCAAGTCTCCACCCCATTGACGTCAA
TGGGAGTTTGTTTTGGCACCAAAATCAACGGGACTTTCCAAAATGTCGTAACAACTCCGCCCCATTGACG
CAAATGGGCGGTAGGCGTGTACGGTGGGAGGTCTATATAAGCAGAGCTCTCTGGCTAACTAGAGAACCCA
CTGCTTACTGGCTTATCGAAATTAATACGACTCACTATAGGGAGACCCAAGCTGGCTAGCGCCACCATGG
CTGGGGCAATTATAGAAAACATGAGCACCAAGAAGCTGTGCATTGTTGGTGGGATTCTGCTCGTGTTCCA
AATCATCGCCTTTCTGGTGGGAGGCTTGATTGCTCCAGGGCCCACAACGGCAGTGTCCTACATGTCGGTG
AAATGTGTGGATGCCCGTAAGAACCATCACAAGACAAAATGGTTCGTGCCTTGGGGACCCAATCATTGTG
ACAAGATCCGAGACATTGAAGAGGCAATTCCAAGGGAAATTGAAGCCAATGACATCGTGTTTTCTGTTCA
CATTCCCCTCCCCCACATGGAGATGAGTCCTTGGTTCCAATTCATGCTGTTTATCCTGCAGCTGGACATT
GCCTTCAAGCTAAACAACCAAATCAGAGAAAATGCAGAAGTCTCCATGGACGTTTCCCTGGCTTACCGTG
ATGACGCATTTGCTGAGTGGACTGAAATGGCCCATGAAAGAGTACCACGGAAACTCAAATGCACCTTCAC
ATCTCCCAAGACTCCAGAGCATGAGGGCCGTTACTATGAATGTGATGTCCTTCCTTTCATGGAAATTGGG
TCTGTGGCCCATAAGTTTTACCTTTTAAACATCCGGCTGCCTGTGAATGAGAAGAAGAAAATCAATGTGG
GAATTGGGGAGATAAAGGATATCCGGTTGGTGGGGATCCACCAAAATGGAGGCTTCACCAAGGTGTGGTT
TGCCATGAAGACCTTCCTTACGCCCAGCATCTTCATCATTATGGTGTGGTATTGGAGGAGGATCACCATG
ATGTCCCGACCCCCAGTGCTTCTGGAAAAAGTCATCTTTGCCCTTGGGATTTCCATGACCTTTATCAATA
TCCCAGTGGAATGGTTTTCCATCGGGTTTGACTGGACCTGGATGCTGCTGTTTGGTGACATCCGACAGGG
CATCTTCTATGCGATGCTTCTGTCCTTCTGGATCATCTTCTGTGGCGAGCACATGATGGATCAGCACGAG
CGGAACCACATCGCAGGGTATTGGAAGCAAGTCGGACCCATTGCCGTTGGCTCCTTCTGCCTCTTCATAT
TTGACATGTGTGAGAGAGGGGTACAACTCACGAATCCCTTCTACAGTATCTGGACTACAGACATTGGAAC
AGAGCTGGCCATGGCCTTCATCATCGTGGCTGGAATCTGCCTCTGCCTCTACTTCCTGTTTCTATGCTTC
ATGGTATTTCAGGTGTTTCGGAACATCAGTGGGAAGCAGTCCAGCCTGCCAGCTATGAGCAAAGTCCGGC
GGCTACACTATGAGGGGCTAATTTTTAGGTTCAAGTTCCTCATGCTTATCACCTTGGCCTGCGCTGCCAT
GACTGTCATCTTCTTCATCGTTAGTCAGGTAACGGAAGGCCATTGGAAATGGGGCGGCGTCACAGTCCAA
GTGAACAGTGCCTTTTTCACAGGCATCTATGGGATGTGGAATCTGTATGTCTTTGCTCTGATGTTCTTGT
ATGCACCATCCCATAAAAACTATGGAGAAGACCAGTCCAATGGCGATCTGGGTGTCCATAGTGGGGAAGA
ACTCCAGCTCACCACCACTATCACCCATGTGGACGGACCCACTGAGATCTACAAGTTGACCCGCAAGGAG
GCCCAGGAGGGTGGCGGAGGTGGCGGTTATCCTTACGACGTGCCTGACTACGCCTAGGAATTCTGCAGAT
ATCCAGCACAGTGGCGGCCGCTCGAGGTTAACGAATTCCGCCCCCCCCCCCCCCCCCCCCCTCTCCCTCC
CCCCCCCCTAACGTTACTGGCCGAAGCCGCTTGGAATAAGGCCGGTGTGCGTTTGTCTATATGTTATTTT
CCACCATATTGCCGTCTTTTGGCAATGTGAGGGCCCGGAAACCTGGCCCTGTCTTCTTGACGAGCATTCC
TAGGGGTCTTTCCCCTCTCGCCAAAGGAATGCAAGGTCTGTTGAATGTCGTGAAGGAAGCAGTTCCTCTG
GAAGCTTCTTGAAGACAAACAACGTCTGTAGCGACCCTTTGCAGGCAGCGGAACCCCCCACCTGGCGACA
GGTGCCTCTGCGGCCAAAAGCCACGTGTATAAGATACACCTGCAAAGGCGGCACAACCCCAGTGCCACGT
TGTGAGTTGGATAGTTGTGGAAAGAGTCAAATGGCTCTCCTCAAGCGTATTCAACAAGGGGCTGAAGGAT
GCCCAGAAGGTACCCCATTGTATGGGATCTGATCTGGGGCCTCGGTGCACATGCTTTACATGTGTTTAGT
CGAGGTTAAAAAAACGTCTAGGCCCCCCGAACCACGGGGACGTGGTTTTCCTTTGAAAAACACGATGATA
ATATGGCCACAACCATGGTGAGCAAGGGCGAGGAGCTGTTCACCGGGGTGGTGCCCATCCTGGTCGAGCT
GGACGGCGACGTAAACGGCCACAAGTTCAGCGTGTCTGGCGAGGGCGAGGGCGATGCCACCTACGGCAAG
CTGACCCTGAAGTTCATCTGCACCACCGGCAAGCTGCCCGTGCCCTGGCCCACCCTCGTGACCACCCTGA
CCTACGGCGTGCAGTGCTTCAGCCGCTACCCCGACCACATGAAGCAGCACGACTTCTTCAAGTCCGCCAT
GCCCGAAGGCTACGTCCAGGAGCGCACCATCTTCTTCAAGGACGACGGCAACTACAAGACCCGCGCCGAG
GTGAAGTTCGAGGGCGACACCCTGGTGAACCGCATCGAGCTGAAGGGCATCGACTTCAAGGAGGACGGCA
ACATCCTGGGGCACAAGCTGGAGTACAACTACAACAGCCACAACGTCTATATCATGGCCGACAAGCAGAA
GAACGGCATCAAGGCGAACTTCAAGATCCGCCACAACATCGAGGACGGCAGCGTGCAGCTCGCCGACCAC
TACCAGCAGAACACCCCCATCGGCGACGGCCCCGTGCTGCTGCCCGACAACCACTACCTGAGCACCCAGT
CCGCCCTGAGCAAAGACCCCAACGAGAAGCGCGATCACATGGTCCTGCTGGAGTTCGTGACCGCCGCCGG
GATCACTCTCGGCATGGACGAGCTGTACAAGTAATGAATTAATTAAGAATTATCACCGCTTCTATTCAGC
CAGTAAGGCCTGTCTTTAATGGCCTCCGGCATGAGACACTTTCTAGAGTCGAGTCTAGAGGGCCCGTTTA
AACCCGCTGATCAGCCTCGACTGTGCCTTCTAGTTGCCAGCCATCTGTTGTTTGCCCCTCCCCCGTGCCT
TCCTTGACCCTGGAAGGTGCCACTCCCACTGTCCTTTCCTAATAAAATGAGGAAATTGCATCGCATTGTC
TGAGTAGGTGTCATTCTATTCTGGGGGGTGGGGTGGGGCAGGACAGCAAGGGGGAGGATTGGGAAGACAA
TAGCAGGCATGCTGGGGATGCGGTGGGCTCTATGGCTTCTGAGGCGGAAAGAACCAGCTGGGGCTCTAGG
GGGTATCCCC
[124 nt withheld, positions 4351-4474]
C
[91 nt withheld, positions 4476-4566]
A
[49 nt withheld, positions 4568-4616]
CCTTTGACGTTGGAGTCCACGTTCTTT
[37 nt withheld, positions 4644-4680]
ACCCTATCTCGGTCTATTCTTTTGATTTATAAGGGATTTTGCCGATTTCGGCCTATTGGTTAAAAAATGA
GCTGATTTAACAAAAATTTAACGCGAATTAATTCTGTGGAATGTGTGTCAGTTAGGGTGTGGAAAGTCCC
CAGGCTCCCCAGCAGGCAGAAGTATGCAAAGCATGCATCTCAATTAGTCAGCAACCAGGTGTGGAAAGTC
CCCAGGCTCCCCAGCAGGCAGAAGTATGCAAAGCATGCATCTCAATTAGTCAGCAACCATAGTCCCGCCC
CTAACTCCGCCCATCCCGCCCCTAACTCCGCCCAGTTCCGCCCATTCTCCGCCCCATGGCTGACTAATTT
TTTTTATTTATGCAGAGGCCGAGGCCGCCTCTGCCTCTGAGCTATTCCAGAAGTAGTGAGGAGGCTTTTT
TGGAGGCCTAGGCTTTTGCAAAAAGCTCCCGGGAGCTTGTATATCCATTTTCGGATCTGATCAAGAGACA
GGATGAGGATCGTTTCGCATGATTGAACAAGATGGATTGCACGCAGGTTCTCCGGCCGCTTGGGTGGAGA
GGCTATTCGGCTATGACTGGGCACAACAGACAATCGGCTGCTCTGATGCCGCCGTGTTCCGGCTGTCAGC
GCAGGGGCGCCCGGTTCTTTTTGTCAAGACCGACCTGTCCGGTGCCCTGAATGAACTGCAGGACGAGGCA
GCGCGGCTATCGTGGCTGGCCACGACGGGCGTTCCTTGCGCAGCTGTGCTCGACGTTGTCACTGAAGCGG
GAAGGGACTGGCTGCTATTGGGCGAAGTGCCGGGGCAGGATCTCCTGTCATCTCACCTTGCTCCTGCCGA
GAAAGTATCCATCATGGCTGATGCAATGCGGCGGCTGCATACGCTTGATCCGGCTACCTGCCCATTCGAC
CACCAAGCGAAACATCGCATCGAGCGAGCACGTACTCGGATGGAAGCCGGTCTTGTCGATCAGGATGATC
TGGACGAAGAGCATCAGGGGCTCGCGCCAGCCGAACTGTTCGCCAGGCTCAAGGCGCGCATGCCCGACGG
CGAGGATCTCGTCGTGACCCATGGCGATGCCTGCTTGCCGAATATCATGGTGGAAAATGGCCGCTTTTCT
GGATTCATCGACTGTGGCCGGCTGGGTGTGGCGGACCGCTATCAGGACATAGCGTTGGCTACCCGTGATA
TTGCTGAAGAGCTTGGCGGCGAATGGGCTGACCGCTTCCTCGTGCTTTACGGTATCGCCGCTCCCGATTC
GCAGCGCATCGCCTTCTATCGCCTTCTTGACGAGTTCTTCTGAGCGGGACTCTGGGGTTCGAAATGACCG
ACCAAGCGACGCCCAACCTGCCATCACGAGATTTCGATTCCACCGCCGCCTTCTATGAAAGGTTGGGCTT
CGGAATCGTTTTCCGGGACGCCGGCTGGATGATCCTCCAGCGCGGGGATCTCATGCTGGAGTTCTTCGCC
CACCCCAACTTGTTTATTGCAGCTTATAATGGTTACAAATAAAGCAATAGCATCACAAATTTCACAAATA
AAGCATTTTTTTCACTGCATTCTAGTTGTGGTTTGTCCAAACTCATCAATGTATCTTATCATGTCTGTAT
ACCGTCGACCTCTAGCTAGAGCTTGGCGTAATCATGGTCATAGCTGTTTCCTGTGTGAAATTGTTATCCG
CTCACAATTCCACACAACATACGAGCCGGAAGCATAAAGTGTAAAGCCTGGGGTGCCTAATGAGTGAGCT
AACTCACATTAATTGCGTTGCGCTCACTGCCCGCTTTCCAGTCGGGAAACCTGTCGTGCCAGCTGCATTA
ATGAATCGGCCAACGCGCGGGGAGAGGCGGTTTGCGTATTGGGCGCTCTTCCGCTTCCTCGCTCACTGAC
TCGCTGCGCTCGGTCGTTCGGCTGCGGCGAGCGGTATCAGCTCACTCAAAGGCGGTAATACGGTTATCCA
CAGAATCAGGGGATAACGCAGGAAAGAACATGTGAGCAAAAGGCCAGCAAAAGGCCAGGAACCGTAAAAA
GGCCGCGTTGCTGGCGTTTTTCCATAGGCTCCGCCCCCCTGACGAGCATCACAAAAATCGACGCTCAAGT
CAGAGGTGGCGAAACCCGACAGGACTATAAAGATACCAGGCGTTTCCCCCTGGAAGCTCCCTCGTGCGCT
CTCCTGTTCCGACCCTGCCGCTTACCGGATACCTGTCCGCCTTTCTCCCTTCGGGAAGCGTGGCGCTTTC
TCATAGCTCACGCTGTAGGTATCTCAGTTCGGTGTAGGTCGTTCGCTCCAAGCTGGGCTGTGTGCACGAA
CCCCCCGTTCAGCCCGACCGCTGCGCCTTATCCGGTAACTATCGTCTTGAGTCCAACCCGGTAAGACACG
ACTTATCGCCACTGGCAGCAGCCACTGGTAACAGGATTAGCAGAGCGAGGTATGTAGGCGGTGCTACAGA
GTTCTTGAAGTGGTGGCCTAACTACGGCTACACTAGAAGAACAGTATTTGGTATCTGCGCTCTGCTGAAG
CCAGTTACCTTCGGAAAAAGAGTTGGTAGCTCTTGATCCGGCAAACAAACCACCGCTGGTAGCGGTGGTT
TTTTTGTTTGCAAGCAGCAGATTACGCGCAGAAAAAAAGGATCTCAAGAAGATCCTTTGATCTTTTCTAC
GGGGTCTGACGCTCAGTGGAACGAAAACTCACGTTAAGGGATTTTGGTCATGAGATTATCAAAAAGGATC
TTCACCTAGATCCTTTTAAATTAAAAATGAAGTTTTAAATCAATCTAAAGTATATATGAGTAAACTTGGT
CTGACAGTTACCAATGCTTAATCAGTGAGGCACCTATCTCAGCGATCTGTCTATTTCGTTCATCCATAGT
TGCCTGACTCCCCGTCGTGTAGATAACTACGATACGGGAGGGCTTACCATCTGGCCCCAGTGCTGCAATG
ATACCGCGAGACCCACGCTCACCGGCTCCAGATTTATCAGCAATAAACCAGCCAGCCGGAAGGGCCGAGC
GCAGAAGTGGTCCTGCAACTTTATCCGCCTCCATCCAGTCTATTAATTGTTGCCGGGAAGCTAGAGTAAG
TAGTTCGCCAGTTAATAGTTTGCGCAACGTTGTTGCCATTGCTACAGGCATCGTGGTGTCACGCTCGTCG
TTTGGTATGGCTTCATTCAGCTCCGGTTCCCAACGATCAAGGCGAGTTACATGATCCCCCATGTTGTGCA
AAAAAGCGGTTAGCTCCTTCGGTCCTCCGATCGTTGTCAGAAGTAAGTTGGCCGCAGTGTTATCACTCAT
GGTTATGGCAGCACTGCATAATTCTCTTACTGTCATGCCATCCGTAAGATGCTTTTCTGTGACTGGTGAG
TACTCAACCAAGTCATTCTGAGAATAGTGTATGCGGCGACCGAGTTGCTCTTGCCCGGCGTCAATACGGG
ATAATACCGCGCCACATAGCAGAACTTTAAAAGTGCTCATCATTGGAAAACGTTCTTCGGGGCGAAAACT
CTCAAGGATCTTACCGCTGTTGAGATCCAGTTCGATGTAACCCACTCGTGCACCCAACTGATCTTCAGCA
TCTTTTACTTTCACCAGCGTTTCTGGGTGAGCAAAAACAGGAAGGCAAAATGCCGCAAAAAAGGGAATAA
GGGCGACACGGAAATGTTGAATACTCATACTCTTCCTTTTTCAATATTATTGAAGCATTTATCAGGGTTA
TTGTCTCATGAGCGGATACATATTTGAATGTATTTAGAAAAATAAACAAATAGGGGTTCCGCGCACATTT
CCCCGAAAAGTGCCACCTGACGTC
Features (pLannotate 1.2.2; 24 found; start..end, strand, type, name):
     28..80      -  misc_feature   bom (fragment): basis of mobility region from pBR322
    235..614     +  enhancer       CMV enhancer: human cytomegalovirus immediate early enhancer
    615..818     +  promoter       CMV promoter: human cytomegalovirus (CMV) immediate early promoter
    814..847     +  LTR            5' LTR (truncated) (fragment): truncated 5' long terminal repeat (LTR) from HIV-1
    863..881     +  promoter       T7 promoter: promoter for bacteriophage T7 RNA polymerase
    907..2529    +  CDS            WLS: WLS_HUMAN - Also known as C1orf139, GPR177. Experimental evidence at protein level: Swiss-Prot protein existence level 1. Regulates Wnt proteins sorting and secretion in a feedback regulatory mechanism. This reciprocal interaction plays a key role in the regulation of expression, subcellular location, binding and organelle-specific association of Wnt proteins. Plays also an important role in establishment of the anterior-posterior body axis formation during development (By similarity). From Homo sapiens (Human).
   2547..2567    +  CDS            3xHA (fragment): three tandem HA epitope tags
   2628..2651    -  promoter       chicken β-actin promoter (fragment): contains a 21-bp deletion relative to the standard chicken β-actin promoter
   2759..3221    +  misc_feature   IRES: internal ribosome entry site (IRES) of the encephalomyocarditis virus (EMCV)
   3235..3954    +  CDS            EGFP: the original enhanced GFP (Yang et al., 1996) mammalian codon-optimized
   4081..4305    +  polyA_signal   bGH poly(A) signal: bovine growth hormone polyadenylation signal
   4309..4330    +  promoter       SV40 promoter (fragment): SV40 enhancer and early promoter
   4351..4779    +  rep_origin     f1 ori (sequence partly withheld): f1 bacteriophage origin of replication; arrow indicates direction of (+) strand synthesis
   4793..5122    +  promoter       SV40 promoter: SV40 enhancer and early promoter
   5189..5980    +  CDS            neo: KKA2_KLEPN - Also known as kan, nptII. Experimental evidence at protein level: Swiss-Prot protein existence level 1. Resistance to kanamycin, neomycin, paromomycin, ribostamycin, butirosin and gentamicin B. From Klebsiella pneumoniae.
   6004..6162    +  CDS            ble (fragment): BLE_KLEPN - Experimental evidence at protein level: Swiss-Prot protein existence level 1. Binding protein with a strong affinity to the bleomycin family of antibiotics. Binds to CL990; an antimitotic-antibiotic compound. From Klebsiella pneumoniae.
   6157..6278    +  polyA_signal   SV40 poly(A) signal: SV40 polyadenylation signal
   6351..6367    -  protein_bind   lac operator: The lac repressor binds to the lac operator to inhibit transcription in E. coli. This inhibition can be relieved by adding lactose or isopropyl-β-D-thiogalactopyranoside (IPTG). lac repressor encoded by lacI
   6375..6405    -  promoter       lac promoter: promoter for the E. coli lac operon
   6420..6441    -  protein_bind   CAP binding site: CAP binding activates transcription in the presence of cAMP. E. coli catabolite activator protein
   6454..6546    -  CDS            lacI (fragment): lac repressor; lacI; The lac repressor binds to the lac operator to inhibit transcription in E. coli. This inhibition can be relieved by adding lactose or isopropyl-β-D-thiogalactopyranoside (IPTG).
   6729..7317    -  rep_origin     ori: high-copy-number ColE1/pMB1/pBR322/pUC origin of replication
   7488..8348    -  CDS            AmpR: β-lactamase; bla; confers resistance to ampicillin, carbenicillin, and related antibiotics
   8349..8453    -  promoter       AmpR promoter: bla
