[The description below was written by a language model from this plasmid's Addgene catalogue record and pLannotate feature annotations shown in this document.]
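Description:
pcDNA3-WT-WLS-HA-IRES-GFP is a mammalian expression plasmid of about 8.5 kb built on a pcDNA3.1 backbone. It carries the wild-type human WLS coding sequence, also known as GPR177 or EVI, which encodes a protein that regulates the sorting and secretion of Wnt proteins. In bacteria it replicates from a high-copy ColE1/pUC-type origin and is selected with ampicillin through the β-lactamase gene. An f1 origin is also present. For selection in mammalian cells, the backbone has an SV40 early promoter driving the neomycin/kanamycin phosphotransferase gene, followed by an SV40 polyadenylation signal.

The expression cassette is driven by the CMV immediate-early enhancer and promoter. A T7 promoter lies just upstream of the insert and could support in vitro transcription. The WLS open reading frame is followed by a C-terminal HA epitope. The annotation tool matched only a short piece of a 3xHA feature, which is consistent with the single HA tag listed in the catalogue entry. Downstream, an EMCV IRES directs cap-independent translation of EGFP from the same transcript, which ends at the bGH polyadenylation signal. This bicistronic design means that green fluorescence marks cells expressing the WLS-HA message, while WLS itself is not fused to a fluorescent protein and can be detected through the HA tag. Several very short annotated fragments (HIV-1 LTR, chicken β-actin promoter, ble, lacI) are probably incidental sequence matches rather than functional elements.

The stated purpose is expression of wild-type WLS-HA protein. The associated publication concerns a human multiorgan condition caused by deficient Wnt secretion, and the "WT" label suggests the plasmid serves as a wild-type reference, although the record does not describe any variant constructs.
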