Addgene plasmid #178061: pcDNA3-WT-WLS-HA-IRES-GFP
Purpose: Expresssion of WLS-HA protein (WT)
Depositing lab: Joseph Gleeson. Depositing organization: University of California, San Diego (UCSD). Publication: A Human Pleiotropic Multiorgan Condition Caused by Deficient Wnt Secretion. Chai G, Szenker-Ravi E, Chung C, Li Z, Wang L, Khatoo M, Marshall T, Jiang N, Yang X, McEvoy-Venneri J, Stanley V, Anzenberg P, Lang N, Wazny V, Yu J, Virshup DM, Nygaard R, Mancia F, Merdzanic R, Toralles MBP, Pitanga PML, Puri RD, Hernan R, Chung WK, Bertoli-Avella AM, Al-Sannaa N, Zaki MS, Willert K, Reversade B, Gleeson JG. N Engl J Med. 2021 Sep 30;385(14):1292-1301. doi: 10.1056/NEJMoa2033911. PubMed 34587386.
Backbone
  Vector backbone: pcDNA3.1
  Backbone manufacturer: Addgene (#51406)
  Vector type: Mammalian Expression
Growth in bacteria
  Bacterial resistance: Ampicillin, 100 μg/mL
  Growth temperature: 37°C
  Growth strain: NEB Stable
  Copy number: High Copy
Gene/Insert
  Gene/Insert name: WLS
  Species: H. sapiens (human)
  Entrez Gene: WLS (a.k.a. C1orf139, EVI, GPR177, MRP, mig-14)
  Tag / fusion protein: HA (C terminal on insert); IRES-GFP (C terminal on backbone)
  Cloning method: Gibson Cloning
Terms and licenses: Academic/Nonprofit Terms; Industry Terms: Not Available to Industry
How to cite: pcDNA3-WT-WLS-HA-IRES-GFP was a gift from Joseph Gleeson (Addgene plasmid # 178061 ; http://n2t.net/addgene:178061 ; RRID:Addgene_178061)
